Addgene plasmid #124796: pLentiCMVNeoDEST(705-1)-hAXL
Purpose: Expresses AXL in mammalian cells
Depositing lab: Kenneth Pienta. Depositing organization: Johns Hopkins University and School of Medicine. Publication: AXL Is a Putative Tumor Suppressor and Dormancy Regulator in Prostate Cancer. Axelrod HD, Valkenburg KC, Amend SR, Hicks JL, Parsana P, Torga G, DeMarzo AM, Pienta KJ. Mol Cancer Res. 2019 Feb;17(2):356-369. doi: 10.1158/1541-7786.MCR-18-0718. Epub 2018 Oct 5. PubMed 30291220.
Backbone
  Vector backbone: pLenti CMV Neo DEST (705-1)
  Backbone manufacturer: Addgene 17392 (Eric Campeau & Paul Kaufman)
  Backbone size w/o insert (bp): 9805
  Total vector size (bp): 10838
  Vector type: Mammalian Expression, Lentiviral
  Selectable markers: Neomycin (select with G418)
Growth in bacteria
  Bacterial resistance: Ampicillin, 100 μg/mL
  Growth temperature: 37°C
  Growth strain: NEB Stable
  Growth instructions: Other strains are also appropriate.
  Copy number: Unknown
Gene/Insert
  Gene/Insert name: AXL (alt name: AXL tyrosine receptor kinase)
  Species: H. sapiens (human)
  Insert size (bp): 2683
  GenBank ID: NM_021913
  Entrez Gene: AXL (a.k.a. ARK, AXL3, JTK11, Tyro7, UFO)
  Promoter: CMV
  Cloning method: Gateway Cloning
  Sequencing primers: 5′ CMV-forward: CGCAAATGGGCGGTAGGCGTG
Terms and licenses: Academic/Nonprofit Terms; Industry Terms: Not Available to Industry
How to cite: pLentiCMVNeoDEST(705-1)-hAXL was a gift from Kenneth Pienta (Addgene plasmid # 124796 ; http://n2t.net/addgene:124796 ; RRID:Addgene_124796)
