[The description below was written by a language model from this plasmid's Addgene catalogue record and pLannotate feature annotations shown in this document.]
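Description:
pLentiCMVNeoDEST(705-1)-hAXL is a lentiviral mammalian expression plasmid of about 10.8 kb that carries the human AXL receptor tyrosine kinase cDNA in the pLenti CMV Neo DEST (705-1) backbone. The insert was introduced by Gateway recombination, and the annotated sequence shows the roughly 2.7 kb AXL coding sequence flanked by attB1 and attB2 sites, as expected for an expression clone made from a destination vector. In bacteria the plasmid is maintained through a high-copy ColE1/pUC-type origin and selected with ampicillin via the β-lactamase gene. An f1 origin, an SV40 origin and remnants of lac/lacZα cloning-vector sequence, along with T3 and T7 promoters, are also present in the backbone.

The transfer cassette has the layout typical of a third-generation design. An RSV promoter replaces the upstream part of the 5′ LTR to drive genomic RNA production. It is followed by the HIV-1 Ψ packaging signal with a partial gag fragment, the Rev response element for Rev-dependent nuclear export, and the cPPT/CTS, which aids nuclear import of the reverse-transcribed genome. The CMV enhancer/promoter then drives AXL, with a WPRE downstream to enhance transcript stability and expression. A separate mouse PGK promoter expresses the Tn5 neomycin phosphotransferase, so transduced cells can be selected with G418. The cassette ends in a truncated 3′ LTR, which the annotation tool labels as a 5′ LTR, followed by an SV40 polyadenylation signal. No epitope tag or reporter is annotated. The construct is intended for stable AXL overexpression in mammalian cells, and the associated publication concerns AXL's role in prostate cancer dormancy and tumor suppression.
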