Features (pLannotate 1.2.2; 30 found; start..end, strand, type, name):
      1..105     +  promoter       AmpR promoter: bla
    106..966     +  CDS            AmpR: β-lactamase; bla; confers resistance to ampicillin, carbenicillin, and related antibiotics
   1137..1725    +  rep_origin     ori: high-copy-number ColE1/pMB1/pBR322/pUC origin of replication
   1908..2000    +  CDS            lacI (fragment): lac repressor; lacI; The lac repressor binds to the lac operator to inhibit transcription in E. coli. This inhibition can be relieved by adding lactose or isopropyl-β-D-thiogalactopyranoside (IPTG).
   2013..2034    +  protein_bind   CAP binding site: CAP binding activates transcription in the presence of cAMP. E. coli catabolite activator protein
   2049..2079    +  promoter       lac promoter: promoter for the E. coli lac operon
   2083..2105    +  protein_bind   lac operator (fragment): The lac repressor binds to the lac operator to inhibit transcription in E. coli. This inhibition can be relieved by adding lactose or isopropyl-β-D-thiogalactopyranoside (IPTG). lac repressor encoded by lacI
   2148..2166    +  promoter       T3 promoter: promoter for bacteriophage T3 RNA polymerase
   2194..2420    +  promoter       RSV promoter: Rous sarcoma virus enhancer/promoter
   2421..2601    +  LTR            5' LTR (truncated): truncated 5' long terminal repeat (LTR) from HIV-1
   2648..2773    +  misc_feature   HIV-1 Ψ: packaging signal of human immunodeficiency virus type 1
   2757..3120    +  CDS            HIV-1 gag (fragment): gag protein from human immunodeficiency virus 1; gag
   3266..3499    +  misc_feature   RRE: The Rev response element (RRE) of HIV-1 allows for Rev-dependent mRNA export from the nucleus to the cytoplasm.
   3876..3976    +  CDS            Rev (fragment): human immunodeficiency virus 1 (HIV-1) Rev protein; rev; enhances nuclear export of unspliced and incompletely spliced viral mRNAs
   3995..4111    +  misc_feature   cPPT/CTS: central polypurine tract and central termination sequence of HIV-1
   4134..4437    +  enhancer       CMV enhancer: human cytomegalovirus immediate early enhancer
   4438..4641    +  promoter       CMV promoter: human cytomegalovirus (CMV) immediate early promoter
   4747..4767    +  protein_bind   attB1: mutant version of attB; core recombination site for the Gateway® BP reaction BP Clonase™
   4773..7454    +  CDS            AXL: UFO_HUMAN - Also known as UFO. Experimental evidence at protein level: Swiss-Prot protein existence level 1. (Microbial infection) Acts as a receptor for Ebolavirus, possibly through GAS6 binding to phosphatidyl-serine at the surface of virion envelope. From Homo sapiens (Human).
   7459..7483    -  protein_bind   attB2: mutant version of attB; recombination site for the Gateway® BP reaction BP Clonase™
   7514..8102    +  misc_feature   WPRE: woodchuck hepatitis virus posttranscriptional regulatory element
   8145..8644    +  promoter       PGK promoter: mouse phosphoglycerate kinase 1 promoter
   8658..9461    +  CDS            NeoR/KanR: aminoglycoside phosphotransferase from Tn5; aph(3')-II (or nptII); confers resistance to neomycin, kanamycin, and G418 (Geneticin®)
   9482..9619    +  CDS            nef (fragment): NEF_HV1LA - Experimental evidence at protein level: Swiss-Prot protein existence level 1. Extracellular Nef protein targets CD4(+) T-lymphocytes for apoptosis by interacting with CXCR4 surface receptors. From Human immunodeficiency virus type 1 group M subtype B (isolate Lai) (HIV-1).
   9605..9785    +  LTR            5' LTR (truncated): truncated 5' long terminal repeat (LTR) from HIV-1
   9857..9978    +  polyA_signal   SV40 poly(A) signal: SV40 polyadenylation signal
  10018..10153   +  rep_origin     SV40 ori: SV40 origin of replication
  10174..10192   -  promoter       T7 promoter: promoter for bacteriophage T7 RNA polymerase
  10200..10355   +  CDS            lacZα (fragment): LacZα fragment of β-galactosidase; lacZ fragment
  10360..10788   +  rep_origin     f1 ori (sequence partly withheld): f1 bacteriophage origin of replication; arrow indicates direction of (+) strand synthesis
>Addgene plasmid #124796 | pLentiCMVNeoDEST(705-1)-hAXL | addgene full sequence | sequence record 247301 | Addgene NGS Result
CGCGGAACCCCTATTTGTTTATTTTTCTAAATACATTCAAATATGTATCCGCTCATGAGACAATAACCCT
GATAAATGCTTCAATAATATTGAAAAAGGAAGAGTATGAGTATTCAACATTTCCGTGTCGCCCTTATTCC
CTTTTTTGCGGCATTTTGCCTTCCTGTTTTTGCTCACCCAGAAACGCTGGTGAAAGTAAAAGATGCTGAA
GATCAGTTGGGTGCACGAGTGGGTTACATCGAACTGGATCTCAACAGCGGTAAGATCCTTGAGAGTTTTC
GCCCCGAAGAACGTTTTCCAATGATGAGCACTTTTAAAGTTCTGCTATGTGGCGCGGTATTATCCCGTAT
TGACGCCGGGCAAGAGCAACTCGGTCGCCGCATACACTATTCTCAGAATGACTTGGTTGAGTACTCACCA
GTCACAGAAAAGCATCTTACGGATGGCATGACAGTAAGAGAATTATGCAGTGCTGCCATAACCATGAGTG
ATAACACTGCGGCCAACTTACTTCTGACAACGATCGGAGGACCGAAGGAGCTAACCGCTTTTTTGCACAA
CATGGGGGATCATGTAACTCGCCTTGATCGTTGGGAACCGGAGCTGAATGAAGCCATACCAAACGACGAG
CGTGACACCACGATGCCTGTAGCAATGGCAACAACGTTGCGCAAACTATTAACTGGCGAACTACTTACTC
TAGCTTCCCGGCAACAATTAATAGACTGGATGGAGGCGGATAAAGTTGCAGGACCACTTCTGCGCTCGGC
CCTTCCGGCTGGCTGGTTTATTGCTGATAAATCTGGAGCCGGTGAGCGTGGGTCTCGCGGTATCATTGCA
GCACTGGGGCCAGATGGTAAGCCCTCCCGTATCGTAGTTATCTACACGACGGGGAGTCAGGCAACTATGG
ATGAACGAAATAGACAGATCGCTGAGATAGGTGCCTCACTGATTAAGCATTGGTAACTGTCAGACCAAGT
TTACTCATATATACTTTAGATTGATTTAAAACTTCATTTTTAATTTAAAAGGATCTAGGTGAAGATCCTT
TTTGATAATCTCATGACCAAAATCCCTTAACGTGAGTTTTCGTTCCACTGAGCGTCAGACCCCGTAGAAA
AGATCAAAGGATCTTCTTGAGATCCTTTTTTTCTGCGCGTAATCTGCTGCTTGCAAACAAAAAAACCACC
GCTACCAGCGGTGGTTTGTTTGCCGGATCAAGAGCTACCAACTCTTTTTCCGAAGGTAACTGGCTTCAGC
AGAGCGCAGATACCAAATACTGTTCTTCTAGTGTAGCCGTAGTTAGGCCACCACTTCAAGAACTCTGTAG
CACCGCCTACATACCTCGCTCTGCTAATCCTGTTACCAGTGGCTGCTGCCAGTGGCGATAAGTCGTGTCT
TACCGGGTTGGACTCAAGACGATAGTTACCGGATAAGGCGCAGCGGTCGGGCTGAACGGGGGGTTCGTGC
ACACAGCCCAGCTTGGAGCGAACGACCTACACCGAACTGAGATACCTACAGCGTGAGCTATGAGAAAGCG
CCACGCTTCCCGAAGGGAGAAAGGCGGACAGGTATCCGGTAAGCGGCAGGGTCGGAACAGGAGAGCGCAC
GAGGGAGCTTCCAGGGGGAAACGCCTGGTATCTTTATAGTCCTGTCGGGTTTCGCCACCTCTGACTTGAG
CGTCGATTTTTGTGATGCTCGTCAGGGGGGCGGAGCCTATGGAAAAACGCCAGCAACGCGGCCTTTTTAC
GGTTCCTGGCCTTTTGCTGGCCTTTTGCTCACATGTTCTTTCCTGCGTTATCCCCTGATTCTGTGGATAA
CCGTATTACCGCCTTTGAGTGAGCTGATACCGCTCGCCGCAGCCGAACGACCGAGCGCAGCGAGTCAGTG
AGCGAGGAAGCGGAAGAGCGCCCAATACGCAAACCGCCTCTCCCCGCGCGTTGGCCGATTCATTAATGCA
GCTGGCACGACAGGTTTCCCGACTGGAAAGCGGGCAGTGAGCGCAACGCAATTAATGTGAGTTAGCTCAC
TCATTAGGCACCCCAGGCTTTACACTTTATGCTTCCGGCTCGTATGTTGTGTGGAATTGTGAGCGGATAA
CAATTTCACACAGGAAACAGCTATGACCATGATTACGCCAAGCGCGCAATTAACCCTCACTAAAGGGAAC
AAAAGCTGGAGCTGCAAGCTTAATGTAGTCTTATGCAATACTCTTGTAGTCTTGCAACATGGTAACGATG
AGTTAGCAACATGCCTTACAAGGAGAGAAAAAGCACCGTGCATGCCGATTGGTGGAAGTAAGGTGGTACG
ATCGTGCCTTATTAGGAAGGCAACAGACGGGTCTGACATGGATTGGACGAACCACTGAATTGCCGCATTG
CAGAGATATTGTATTTAAGTGCCTAGCTCGATACATAAACGGGTCTCTCTGGTTAGACCAGATCTGAGCC
TGGGAGCTCTCTGGCTAACTAGGGAACCCACTGCTTAAGCCTCAATAAAGCTTGCCTTGAGTGCTTCAAG
TAGTGTGTGCCCGTCTGTTGTGTGACTCTGGTAACTAGAGATCCCTCAGACCCTTTTAGTCAGTGTGGAA
AATCTCTAGCAGTGGCGCCCGAACAGGGACTTGAAAGCGAAAGGGAAACCAGAGGAGCTCTCTCGACGCA
GGACTCGGCTTGCTGAAGCGCGCACGGCAAGAGGCGAGGGGCGGCGACTGGTGAGTACGCCAAAAATTTT
GACTAGCGGAGGCTAGAAGGAGAGAGATGGGTGCGAGAGCGTCAGTATTAAGCGGGGGAGAATTAGATCG
CGATGGGAAAAAATTCGGTTAAGGCCAGGGGGAAAGAAAAAATATAAATTAAAACATATAGTATGGGCAA
GCAGGGAGCTAGAACGATTCGCAGTTAATCCTGGCCTGTTAGAAACATCAGAAGGCTGTAGACAAATACT
GGGACAGCTACAACCATCCCTTCAGACAGGATCAGAAGAACTTAGATCATTATATAATACAGTAGCAACC
CTCTATTGTGTGCATCAAAGGATAGAGATAAAAGACACCAAGGAAGCTTTAGACAAGATAGAGGAAGAGC
AAAACAAAAGTAAGACCACCGCACAGCAAGCGGCCGCTGATCTTCAGACCTGGAGGAGGAGATATGAGGG
ACAATTGGAGAAGTGAATTATATAAATATAAAGTAGTAAAAATTGAACCATTAGGAGTAGCACCCACCAA
GGCAAAGAGAAGAGTGGTGCAGAGAGAAAAAAGAGCAGTGGGAATAGGAGCTTTGTTCCTTGGGTTCTTG
GGAGCAGCAGGAAGCACTATGGGCGCAGCGTCAATGACGCTGACGGTACAGGCCAGACAATTATTGTCTG
GTATAGTGCAGCAGCAGAACAATTTGCTGAGGGCTATTGAGGCGCAACAGCATCTGTTGCAACTCACAGT
CTGGGGCATCAAGCAGCTCCAGGCAAGAATCCTGGCTGTGGAAAGATACCTAAAGGATCAACAGCTCCTG
GGGATTTGGGGTTGCTCTGGAAAACTCATTTGCACCACTGCTGTGCCTTGGAATGCTAGTTGGAGTAATA
AATCTCTGGAACAGATTTGGAATCACACGACCTGGATGGAGTGGGACAGAGAAATTAACAATTACACAAG
CTTAATACACTCCTTAATTGAAGAATCGCAAAACCAGCAAGAAAAGAATGAACAAGAATTATTGGAATTA
GATAAATGGGCAAGTTTGTGGAATTGGTTTAACATAACAAATTGGCTGTGGTATATAAAATTATTCATAA
TGATAGTAGGAGGCTTGGTAGGTTTAAGAATAGTTTTTGCTGTACTTTCTATAGTGAATAGAGTTAGGCA
GGGATATTCACCATTATCGTTTCAGACCCACCTCCCAACCCCGAGGGGACCCGACAGGCCCGAAGGAATA
GAAGAAGAAGGTGGAGAGAGAGACAGAGACAGATCCATTCGATTAGTGAACGGATCTCGACGGTATCGGT
TAACTTTTAAAAGAAAAGGGGGGATTGGGGGGTACAGTGCAGGGGAAAGAATAGTAGACATAATAGCAAC
AGACATACAAACTAAAGAATTACAAAAACAAATTACAAAATTCAAAATTTTATCGATAAGCTTGGGAGTT
CCGCGTTACATAACTTACGGTAAATGGCCCGCCTGGCTGACCGCCCAACGACCCCCGCCCATTGACGTCA
ATAATGACGTATGTTCCCATAGTAACGCCAATAGGGACTTTCCATTGACGTCAATGGGTGGAGTATTTAC
GGTAAACTGCCCACTTGGCAGTACATCAAGTGTATCATATGCCAAGTACGCCCCCTATTGACGTCAATGA
CGGTAAATGGCCCGCCTGGCATTATGCCCAGTACATGACCTTATGGGACTTTCCTACTTGGCAGTACATC
TACGTATTAGTCATCGCTATTACCATGGTGATGCGGTTTTGGCAGTACATCAATGGGCGTGGATAGCGGT
TTGACTCACGGGGATTTCCAAGTCTCCACCCCATTGACGTCAATGGGAGTTTGTTTTGGCACCAAAATCA
ACGGGACTTTCCAAAATGTCGTAACAACTCCGCCCCATTGACGCAAATGGGCGGTAGGCGTGTACGGTGG
GAGGTCTATATAAGCAGAGCTCGTTTAGTGAACCGTCAGATCGCCTGGAGACGCCATCCACGCTGTTTTG
ACCTCCATAGAAGACACCGACTCTAGTCCAGTGTGGTGGAATTCTGCAGATATCAACAAGTTTGTACAAA
AAAGCAGGCACCATGGCGTGGCGGTGCCCCAGGATGGGCAGGGTCCCGCTGGCCTGGTGCTTGGCGCTGT
GCGGCTGGGCGTGCATGGCCCCCAGGGGCACGCAGGCTGAAGAAAGTCCCTTCGTGGGCAACCCAGGGAA
TATCACAGGTGCCCGGGGACTCACGGGCACCCTTCGGTGTCAGCTCCAGGTTCAGGGAGAGCCCCCCGAG
GTACATTGGCTTCGGGATGGACAGATCCTGGAGCTCGCGGACAGCACCCAGACCCAGGTGCCCCTGGGTG
AGGATGAACAGGATGACTGGATAGTGGTCAGCCAGCTCAGAATCACCTCCCTGCAGCTTTCCGACACGGG
ACAGTACCAGTGTTTGGTGTTTCTGGGACATCAGACCTTCGTGTCCCAGCCTGGCTATGTTGGGCTGGAG
GGCTTGCCTTACTTCCTGGAGGAGCCCGAAGACAGGACTGTGGCCGCCAACACCCCCTTCAACCTGAGCT
GCCAAGCTCAGGGACCCCCAGAGCCCGTGGACCTACTCTGGCTCCAGGATGCTGTCCCCCTGGCCACGGC
TCCAGGTCACGGCCCCCAGCGCAGCCTGCATGTTCCAGGGCTGAACAAGACATCCTCTTTCTCCTGCGAA
GCCCATAACGCCAAGGGGGTCACCACATCCCGCACAGCCACCATCACAGTGCTCCCCCAGCAGCCCCGTA
ACCTCCACCTGGTCTCCCGCCAACCCACGGAGCTGGAGGTGGCTTGGACTCCAGGCCTGAGCGGCATCTA
CCCCCTGACCCACTGCACCCTGCAGGCTGTGCTGTCAGACGATGGGATGGGCATCCAGGCGGGAGAACCA
GACCCCCCAGAGGAGCCCCTCACCTCGCAAGCATCCGTGCCCCCCCATCAGCTTCGGCTAGGCAGCCTCC
ATCCTCACACCCCTTATCACATCCGCGTGGCATGCACCAGCAGCCAGGGCCCCTCATCCTGGACCCACTG
GCTTCCTGTGGAGACGCCGGAGGGAGTGCCCCTGGGCCCCCCTGAGAACATTAGTGCTACGCGGAATGGG
AGCCAGGCCTTCGTGCATTGGCAAGAGCCCCGGGCGCCCCTGCAGGGTACCCTGTTAGGGTACCGGCTGG
CGTATCAAGGCCAGGACACCCCAGAGGTGCTAATGGACATAGGGCTAAGGCAAGAGGTGACCCTGGAGCT
GCAGGGGGACGGGTCTGTGTCCAATCTGACAGTGTGTGTGGCAGCCTACACTGCTGCTGGGGATGGACCC
TGGAGCCTCCCAGTACCCCTGGAGGCCTGGCGCCCAGGGCAAGCACAGCCAGTCCACCAGCTGGTGAAGG
AACCTTCAACTCCTGCCTTCTCGTGGCCCTGGTGGTATGTACTGCTAGGAGCAGTCGTGGCCGCTGCCTG
TGTCCTCATCTTGGCTCTCTTCCTTGTCCACCGGCGAAAGAAGGAGACCCGTTATGGAGAAGTGTTTGAA
CCAACAGTGGAAAGAGGTGAACTGGTAGTCAGGTACCGCGTGCGCAAGTCCTACAGTCGTCGGACCACTG
AAGCTACCTTGAACAGCTTGGGCATCAGTGAAGAGCTGAAGGAGAAGCTGCGGGATGTGATGGTGGACCG
GCACAAGGTGGCCCTGGGGAAGACTCTGGGAGAGGGAGAGTTTGGAGCTGTGATGGAAGGCCAGCTCAAC
CAGGACGACTCCATCCTCAAGGTGGCTGTGAAGACGATGAAGATTGCCATCTGCACGAGGTCAGAGCTGG
AGGATTTCCTGAGTGAAGCGGTCTGCATGAAGGAATTTGACCATCCCAACGTCATGAGGCTCATCGGTGT
CTGTTTCCAGGGTTCTGAACGAGAGAGCTTCCCAGCACCTGTGGTCATCTTACCTTTCATGAAACATGGA
GACCTACACAGCTTCCTCCTCTATTCCCGGCTCGGGGACCAGCCAGTGTACCTGCCCACTCAGATGCTAG
TGAAGTTCATGGCAGACATCGCCAGTGGCATGGAGTATCTGAGTACCAAGAGATTCATACACCGGGACCT
GGCGGCCAGGAACTGCATGCTGAATGAGAACATGTCCGTGTGTGTGGCGGACTTCGGGCTCTCCAAGAAG
ATCTACAATGGGGACTACTACCGCCAGGGACGTATCGCCAAGATGCCAGTCAAGTGGATTGCCATTGAGA
GTCTAGCTGACCGTGTCTACACCAGCAAGAGCGATGTGTGGTCCTTCGGGGTGACAATGTGGGAGATTGC
CACAAGAGGCCAAACCCCATATCCGGGCGTGGAGAACAGCGAGATTTATGACTATCTGCGCCAGGGAAAT
CGCCTGAAGCAGCCTGCGGACTGTCTGGATGGACTGTATGCCTTGATGTCGCGGTGCTGGGAGCTAAATC
CCCAGGACCGGCCAAGTTTTACAGAGCTGCGGGAAGATTTGGAGAACACACTGAAGGCCTTGCCTCCTGC
CCAGGAGCCTGACGAAATCCTCTATGTCAACATGGATGAGGGTGGAGGTTATCCTGAACCCCCTGGAGCT
GCAGGAGGAGCTGACCCCCCAACCCAGCCAGACCCTAAGGATTCCTGTAGCTGCCTCACTGCGGCTGAGG
TCCATCCTGCTGGACGCTATGTCCTCTGCCCTTCCACAACCCCTAGCCCCGCTCAGCCTGCTGATAGGGG
CTCCCCAGCAGCCCCAGGGCAGGAGGATGGTGCCTAGAACCCAGCTTTCTTGTACAAAGTGGTTGATATC
CAGCACAGTGGCGGCCGCTCGACAATCAACCTCTGGATTACAAAATTTGTGAAAGATTGACTGGTATTCT
TAACTATGTTGCTCCTTTTACGCTATGTGGATACGCTGCTTTAATGCCTTTGTATCATGCTATTGCTTCC
CGTATGGCTTTCATTTTCTCCTCCTTGTATAAATCCTGGTTGCTGTCTCTTTATGAGGAGTTGTGGCCCG
TTGTCAGGCAACGTGGCGTGGTGTGCACTGTGTTTGCTGACGCAACCCCCACTGGTTGGGGCATTGCCAC
CACCTGTCAGCTCCTTTCCGGGACTTTCGCTTTCCCCCTCCCTATTGCCACGGCGGAACTCATCGCCGCC
TGCCTTGCCCGCTGCTGGACAGGGGCTCGGCTGTTGGGCACTGACAATTCCGTGGTGTTGTCGGGGAAGC
TGACGTCCTTTCCATGGCTGCTCGCCTGTGTTGCCACCTGGATTCTGCGCGGGACGTCCTTCTGCTACGT
CCCTTCGGCCCTCAATCCAGCGGACCTTCCTTCCCGCGGCCTGCTGCCGGCTCTGCGGCCTCTTCCGCGT
CTTCGCCTTCGCCCTCAGACGAGTCGGATCTCCCTTTGGGCCGCCTCCCCGCCTGGAATTCTGCAGATAT
CCGGACTAGTGATCTAATTCTACCGGGTAGGGGAGGCGCTTTTCCCAAGGCAGTCTGGAGCATGCGCTTT
AGCAGCCCCGCTGGGCACTTGGCGCTACACAAGTGGCCTCTGGCCTCGCACACATTCCACATCCACCGGT
AGGCGCCAACCGGCTCCGTTCTTTGGTGGCCCCTTCGCGCCACCTTCTACTCCTCCCCTAGTCAGGAAGT
TCCCCCCCGCCCCGCAGCTCGCGTCGTGCAGGACGTGACAAATGGAAGTAGCACGTCTCACTAGTCTCGT
GCAGATGGACAGCACCGCTGAGCAATGGAAGCGGGTAGGCCTTTGGGGCAGCGGCCAATAGCAGCTTTGC
TCCTTCGCTTTCTGGGCTCAGAGGCTGGGAAGGGGTGGGTCCGGGGGCGGGCTCAGGGGCGGGCTCAGGG
GCGGGGCGGGCGCCCGAAGGTCCTCCGGAGGCCCGGCATTCTGCACGCTTCAAAAGCGCACGTCTGCCGC
GCTGTTCTCCTCTTCCTCATCTCCGGGCCTTTCGACCTGCAGCCAATATGGGATCGGCCATTGAACAAGA
TGGATTGCACGCAGGTTCTCCGGCCGCTTGGGTGGAGAGGCTATTCGGCTATGACTGGGCACAACAGACA
ATCGGCTGCTCTGATGCCGCCGTGTTCCGGCTGTCAGCGCAGGGGCGCCCGGTTCTTTTTGTCAAGACCG
ACCTGTCCGGTGCCCTGAATGAACTGCAGGACGAGGCAGCGCGGCTATCGTGGCTGGCCACGACGGGCGT
TCCTTGCGCAGCTGTGCTCGACGTTGTCACTGAAGCGGGAAGGGACTGGCTGCTATTGGGCGAAGTGCCG
GGGCAGGATCTCCTGTCATCTCACCTTGCTCCTGCCGAGAAAGTATCCATCATGGCTGATGCAATGCGGC
GGCTGCATACGCTTGATCCGGCTACCTGCCCATTCGACCACCAAGCGAAACATCGCATCGAGCGAGCACG
TACTCGGATGGAAGCCGGTCTTGTCGATCAGGATGATCTGGACGAAGAGCATCAGGGGCTCGCGCCAGCC
GAACTGTTCGCCAGGCTCAAGGCGCGCATGCCCGACGGCGAGGATCTCGTCGTGACCCATGGCGATGCCT
GCTTGCCGAATATCATGGTGGAAAATGGCCGCTTTTCTGGATTCATCGACTGTGGCCGGCTGGGTGTGGC
GGACCGCTATCAGGACATAGCGTTGGCTACCCGTGATATTGCTGAAGAGCTTGGCGGCGAATGGGCTGAC
CGCTTCCTCGTGCTTTACGGTATCGCCGCTCCCGATTCGCAGCGCATCGCCTTCTATCGCCTTCTTGACG
AGTTCTTCTGAGGGGATCCGTCGAGGGCCCGGTACCTTTAAGACCAATGACTTACAAGGCAGCTGTAGAT
CTTAGCCACTTTTTAAAAGAAAAGGGGGGACTGGAAGGGCTAGCTCACTCCCAACGAAGACAAGATCTGC
TTTTTGCTTGTACTGGGTCTCTCTGGTTAGACCAGATCTGAGCCTGGGAGCTCTCTGGCTAACTAGGGAA
CCCACTGCTTAAGCCTCAATAAAGCTTGCCTTGAGTGCTTCAAGTAGTGTGTGCCCGTCTGTTGTGTGAC
TCTGGTAACTAGAGATCCCTCAGACCCTTTTAGTCAGTGTGGAAAATCTCTAGCAGTAGTAGTTCATGTC
ATCTTATTATTCAGTATTTATAACTTGCAAAGAAATGAATATCAGAGAGTGAGAGGAACTTGTTTATTGC
AGCTTATAATGGTTACAAATAAAGCAATAGCATCACAAATTTCACAAATAAAGCATTTTTTTCACTGCAT
TCTAGTTGTGGTTTGTCCAAACTCATCAATGTATCTTATCATGTCTGGCTCTAGCTATCCCGCCCCTAAC
TCCGCCCATCCCGCCCCTAACTCCGCCCAGTTCCGCCCATTCTCCGCCCCATGGCTGACTAATTTTTTTT
ATTTATGCAGAGGCCGAGGCCGCCTCGGCCTCTGAGCTATTCCAGAAGTAGTGAGGAGGCTTTTTTGGAG
GCCTAGGGACGTACCCAATTCGCCCTATAGTGAGTCGTATTACGCGCGCTCACTGGCCGTCGTTTTACAA
CGTCGTGACTGGGAAAACCCTGGCGTTACCCAACTTAATCGCCTTGCAGCACATCCCCCTTTCGCCAGCT
GGCGTAATAGCGAAGAGGCCCGCACCGATCGCCCTTCCCAACAGTTGCGCAGCCTGAATGGCGAATGGG
[124 nt withheld, positions 10360-10483]
C
[91 nt withheld, positions 10485-10575]
A
[49 nt withheld, positions 10577-10625]
CCTTTGACGTTGGAGTCCACGTTCTTT
[37 nt withheld, positions 10653-10689]
ACCCTATCTCGGTCTATTCTTTTGATTTATAAGGGATTTTGCCGATTTCGGCCTATTGGTTAAAAAATGA
GCTGATTTAACAAAAATTTAACGCGAATTTTAACAAAATATTAACGCTTACAATTTAGGTGGCACTTTTC
GGGGAAATGTG
